>Addgene plasmid #129708 | AAV-phsyn-FLEX-KASH-EGFP-U6-shRNA | addgene full sequence | sequence record 254709 | Addgene NGS Result
CCTGCAGGCAGCTGCGCGCTCGCTCGCTCACTGAGGCCGCCCGGGCGTCGGGCGACCTTTGGTCGCCCGG
CCTCAGTGAGCGAGCGAGCGCGCAGAGAGGGAGTGGCCAACTCCATCACTAGGGGTTCCTGCGGCCGCAC
GCGTGTGTCTAGACTGCAGAGGGCCCTGCGTATGAGTGCAAGTGGGTTTTAGGACCAGGATGAGGCGGGG
TGGGGGTGCCTACCTGACGACCGACCCCGACCCACTGGACAAGCACCCAACCCCCATTCCCCAAATTGCG
CATCCCCTATCAGAGAGGGGGAGGGGAAACAGGATGCGGCGAGGCGCGTGCGCACTGCCAGCTTCAGCAC
CGCGGACAGTGCCTTCGCCCCCGCCTGGCGGCGCGCGCCACCGCCGCCTCAGCACTGAAGGCGCGCTGAC
GTCACTCGCCGGTCCCCCGCAAACTCCCCTTCCCGGCCACCTTGGTCGCGTCCGCGCCGCCGCCGGCCCA
GCCGGACCGCACCACGCGAGGCGCGAGATAGGGGGGCACGGGCGCGACCATCTGCGCTGCGGCGCCGGCG
ACTCAGCGCTGCCTCAGTCTGCGGTGGGCAGCGGAGGAGTCGTGTCGTGCCTGAGAGCGCAGTCGAGAAG
GTACCGGATCCTCTAGAGTCGACTCCGGAATAACTTCGTATAGGATACTTTATACGAAGTTATGCAGAAT
GGTAGCTGGATTGTAGCTGCTATTAGCAATATGAAACCTCTTAATAACTTCGTATAGCATACATTATACG
AAGTTATGGCGCGCCCTAGGTGGGAGGTGGCCCGTTGGTGTACCGCAGCATGGGGTAGAAGGATCGGGCA
AAGTTGTTGGCCTGGGTGCAGCTGTAGTCATCTTCAGAGGCAGGTAGCAGGCAGGCCAGGAGCAGCAGCA
GCAGCAGAAGCAGCTGCAACGGTAGCGCTGCCCTGATCACCCTTGAGAGGAAGGAGCGTCTCGGCTGGGA
GCTGCCGGGGCTGTCGAGGTGGGGCATCCTGCTGTCTGTCTCCTCCTCCTCCTCTCGAGATCTGAGTCCG
GACTTGTACAGCTCGTCCATGCCGAGAGTGATCCCGGCGGCGGTCACGAACTCCAGCAGGACCATGTGAT
CGCGCTTCTCGTTGGGGTCTTTGCTCAGGGCGGACTGGGTGCTCAGGTAGTGGTTGTCGGGCAGCAGCAC
GGGGCCGTCGCCGATGGGGGTGTTCTGCTGGTAGTGGTCGGCGAGCTGCACGCTGCCGTCCTCGATGTTG
TGGCGGATCTTGAAGTTCACCTTGATGCCGTTCTTCTGCTTGTCGGCCATGATATAGACGTTGTGGCTGT
TGTAGTTGTACTCCAGCTTGTGCCCCAGGATGTTGCCGTCCTCCTTGAAGTCGATGCCCTTCAGCTCGAT
GCGGTTCACCAGGGTGTCGCCCTCGAACTTCACCTCGGCGCGGGTCTTGTAGTTGCCGTCGTCCTTGAAG
AAGATGGTGCGCTCCTGGACGTAGCCTTCGGGCATGGCGGACTTGAAGAAGTCGTGCTGCTTCATGTGGT
CGGGGTAGCGGCTGAAGCACTGCACGCCGTAGGTCAGGGTGGTCACGAGGGTGGGCCAGGGCACGGGCAG
CTTGCCGGTGGTGCAGATGAACTTCAGGGTCAGCTTGCCGTAGGTGGCATCGCCCTCGCCCTCGCCGGAC
ACGCTGAACTTGTGGCCGTTTACGTCGCCGTCCAGCTCGACCAGGATGGGCACCACCCCGGTGAACAGCT
CCTCGCCCTTGCTCACCATGCTAGCATAACTTCGTATAAAGTATCCTATACGAAGTTATTTGCCTTAACC
CAGAAATTATCACTGTTATTCTTTAGAATGGTGCAAAGAATAACTTCGTATAATGTATGCTATACGAAGT
TATGAATTCGATCTGCTCGAGAGATCTACGGGTGGCATCCCTGTGACCCCTCCCCAGTGCCTCTCCTGGC
CCTGGAAGTTGCCACTCCAGTGCCCACCAGCCTTGTCCTAATAAAATTAAGTTGCATCATTTTGTCTGAC
TAGGTGTCCTTCTATAATATTATGGGGTGGAGGGGGGTGGTATGGAGCAAGGGGCAAGTTGGGAAGACAA
CCTGTAGGGCCTGCGGGGTCTATTGGGAACCAAGCTGGAGTGCAGTGGCACAATCTTGGCTCACTGCAAT
CTCCGCCTCCTGGGTTCAAGCGATTCTCCTGCCTCAGCCTCCCGAGTTGTTGGGATTCCAGGCATGCATG
ACCAGGCTCAGCTAATTTTTGTTTTTTTGGTAGAGACGGGGTTTCACCATATTGGCCAGGCTGGTCTCCA
ACTCCTAATCTCAGGTGATCTACCCACCTTGGCCTCCCAAATTGCTGGGATTACAGGCGTGAACCACTGC
TCCCTTCTCTGTCCTTCTGATTTTGTAGGAGGGCCTATTTCCCATGATTCCTTCATATTTGCATATACGA
TACAAGGCTGTTAGAGAGATAATTGGAATTAATTTGACTGTAAACACAAAGATATTAGTACAAAATACGT
GACGTAGAAAGTAATAATTTCTTGGGTAGTTTGCAGTTTTAAAATTATGTTTTAAAATGGACTATCATAT
GCTTACCGTAACTTGAAAGTATTTCGATTTCTTGGCTTTATATATCTTGTGGAAAGGACGAAACACCGGA
AGAGCGAGCTCTTCTGTTTTAGTACTCTGGAAACAGAATCTACTAAAACAAGGCAAAATGCCGTGTTTAT
CTCGTCAACTTGTTGGCGAGATTTTTCACGTGCGGACCGAGCGGCCGCAGGAACCCCTAGTGATGGAGTT
GGCCACTCCCTCTCTGCGCGCTCGCTCGCTCACTGAGGCCGGGCGACCAAAGGTCGCCCGACGCCCGGGC
TTTGCCCGGGCGGCCTCAGTGAGCGAGCGAGCGCGCAGCTGCCTGCAGGGGCGCCTGATGCGGTATTTTC
TCCTTACGCATCTGTGCGGTATTTCACACCGCATA
[95 nt withheld, positions 2976-3070]
T
[46 nt withheld, positions 3072-3117]
C
[141 nt withheld, positions 3119-3259]
CCTTTGACGTTGGAGTCCACGTTCTTT
[37 nt withheld, positions 3287-3323]
ACTCTATCTCGGGCTATTCTTTTGATTTATAAGGGATTTTGCCGATTTCGGTCTATTGGTTAAAAAATGA
GCTGATTTAACAAAAATTTAACGCGAATTTTAACAAAATATTAACGTTTACAATTTTATGGTGCACTCTC
AGTACAATCTGCTCTGATGCCGCATAGTTAAGCCAGCCCCGACACCCGCCAACACCCGCTGACGCGCCCT
GACGGGCTTGTCTGCTCCCGGCATCCGCTTACAGACAAGCTGTGACCGTCTCCGGGAGCTGCATGTGTCA
GAGGTTTTCACCGTCATCACCGAAACGCGCGAGACGAAAGGGCCTCGTGATACGCCTATTTTTATAGGTT
AATGTCATGATAATAATGGTTTCTTAGACGTCAGGTGGCACTTTTCGGGGAAATGTGCGCGGAACCCCTA
TTTGTTTATTTTTCTAAATACATTCAAATATGTATCCGCTCATGAGACAATAACCCTGATAAATGCTTCA
ATAATATTGAAAAAGGAAGAGTATGAGTATTCAACATTTCCGTGTCGCCCTTATTCCCTTTTTTGCGGCA
TTTTGCCTTCCTGTTTTTGCTCACCCAGAAACGCTGGTGAAAGTAAAAGATGCTGAAGATCAGTTGGGTG
CACGAGTGGGTTACATCGAACTGGATCTCAACAGCGGTAAGATCCTTGAGAGTTTTCGCCCCGAAGAACG
TTTTCCAATGATGAGCACTTTTAAAGTTCTGCTATGTGGCGCGGTATTATCCCGTATTGACGCCGGGCAA
GAGCAACTCGGTCGCCGCATACACTATTCTCAGAATGACTTGGTTGAGTACTCACCAGTCACAGAAAAGC
ATCTTACGGATGGCATGACAGTAAGAGAATTATGCAGTGCTGCCATAACCATGAGTGATAACACTGCGGC
CAACTTACTTCTGACAACGATCGGAGGACCGAAGGAGCTAACCGCTTTTTTGCACAACATGGGGGATCAT
GTAACTCGCCTTGATCGTTGGGAACCGGAGCTGAATGAAGCCATACCAAACGACGAGCGTGACACCACGA
TGCCTGTAGCAATGGCAACAACGTTGCGCAAACTATTAACTGGCGAACTACTTACTCTAGCTTCCCGGCA
ACAATTAATAGACTGGATGGAGGCGGATAAAGTTGCAGGACCACTTCTGCGCTCGGCCCTTCCGGCTGGC
TGGTTTATTGCTGATAAATCTGGAGCCGGTGAGCGTGGGTCTCGCGGTATCATTGCAGCACTGGGGCCAG
ATGGTAAGCCCTCCCGTATCGTAGTTATCTACACGACGGGGAGTCAGGCAACTATGGATGAACGAAATAG
ACAGATCGCTGAGATAGGTGCCTCACTGATTAAGCATTGGTAACTGTCAGACCAAGTTTACTCATATATA
CTTTAGATTGATTTAAAACTTCATTTTTAATTTAAAAGGATCTAGGTGAAGATCCTTTTTGATAATCTCA
TGACCAAAATCCCTTAACGTGAGTTTTCGTTCCACTGAGCGTCAGACCCCGTAGAAAAGATCAAAGGATC
TTCTTGAGATCCTTTTTTTCTGCGCGTAATCTGCTGCTTGCAAACAAAAAAACCACCGCTACCAGCGGTG
GTTTGTTTGCCGGATCAAGAGCTACCAACTCTTTTTCCGAAGGTAACTGGCTTCAGCAGAGCGCAGATAC
CAAATACTGTTCTTCTAGTGTAGCCGTAGTTAGGCCACCACTTCAAGAACTCTGTAGCACCGCCTACATA
CCTCGCTCTGCTAATCCTGTTACCAGTGGCTGCTGCCAGTGGCGATAAGTCGTGTCTTACCGGGTTGGAC
TCAAGACGATAGTTACCGGATAAGGCGCAGCGGTCGGGCTGAACGGGGGGTTCGTGCACACAGCCCAGCT
TGGAGCGAACGACCTACACCGAACTGAGATACCTACAGCGTGAGCTATGAGAAAGCGCCACGCTTCCCGA
AGGGAGAAAGGCGGACAGGTATCCGGTAAGCGGCAGGGTCGGAACAGGAGAGCGCACGAGGGAGCTTCCA
GGGGGAAACGCCTGGTATCTTTATAGTCCTGTCGGGTTTCGCCACCTCTGACTTGAGCGTCGATTTTTGT
GATGCTCGTCAGGGGGGCGGAGCCTATGGAAAAACGCCAGCAACGCGGCCTTTTTACGGTTCCTGGCCTT
TTGCTGGCCTTTTGCTCACATGT
Features (pLannotate 1.2.2; 23 found; start..end, strand, type, name):
     12..39      +  repeat_region  AAV2 ITR (fragment): inverted terminal repeat of adeno-associated virus serotype 2 inverted
     68..95      +  repeat_region  AAV2 ITR (fragment): inverted terminal repeat of adeno-associated virus serotype 2 inverted
    175..622     +  promoter       hSyn promoter: human synapsin I promoter; confers neuron-specific expression (Kügler et al., 2003)
    636..653     +  misc_feature   MCS (fragment): pUC18/19 multiple cloning site
    660..693     +  protein_bind   lox2272: Cre-mediated recombination occurs in the 8-bp core sequence (GGATACTT). lox2272 sites are compatible with each other, but incompatible with loxP or loxN sites (Lee and Saito, 1988). Cre recombinase
    694..743     -  intron         β-globin intron (fragment): internally truncated intron from human β-globin
    744..777     +  protein_bind   loxP: Cre-mediated recombination occurs in the 8-bp core sequence (GCATACAT). Cre recombinase
    789..1061    -  CDS            SYNE3 (fragment): SYNE3_HUMAN - Also known as C14orf139 From Homo sapiens (Human).
   1053..1769    -  CDS            EGFP: EGFP is a basic (constitutively fluorescent) green fluorescent protein published in 1996, derived from Aequorea victoria. It is reported to be a rapidly-maturing weak dimer with moderate acid sensitivity.
   1776..1809    -  protein_bind   lox2272: Cre-mediated recombination occurs in the 8-bp core sequence (GGATACTT). lox2272 sites are compatible with each other, but incompatible with loxP or loxN sites (Lee and Saito, 1988). Cre recombinase
   1810..1859    -  intron         β-globin intron (fragment): internally truncated intron from human β-globin
   1860..1893    -  protein_bind   loxP: Cre-mediated recombination occurs in the 8-bp core sequence (GCATACAT). Cre recombinase
   1920..2396    +  polyA_signal   hGH poly(A) signal: human growth hormone polyadenylation signal
   2409..2649    +  promoter       U6 promoter: RNA polymerase III promoter for human U6 snRNA
   2676..2751    +  misc_RNA       Sa gRNA scaffold: guide RNA scaffold for the Staphylococcus aureus CRISPR/Cas9 system
   2779..2919    +  repeat_region  AAV2 ITR: inverted terminal repeat of adeno-associated virus serotype 2 inverted
   2924..2975    -  misc_feature   bom (fragment): basis of mobility region from pBR322
   2994..3449    +  rep_origin     f1 ori (sequence partly withheld): f1 bacteriophage origin of replication; arrow indicates direction of (+) strand synthesis
   3450..3499    -  misc_feature   bom (fragment): basis of mobility region from pBR322
   3601..3636    -  CDS            rop (fragment): Rop protein, which maintains plasmids at low copy number; rop
   3731..3835    +  promoter       AmpR promoter: bla
   3836..4696    +  CDS            AmpR: β-lactamase; bla; confers resistance to ampicillin, carbenicillin, and related antibiotics
   4867..5455    +  rep_origin     ori: high-copy-number ColE1/pMB1/pBR322/pUC origin of replication
