[The description below was written by a language model from this plasmid's Addgene catalogue record and pLannotate feature annotations shown in this document.]
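Description:
AAV-phsyn-FLEX-KASH-EGFP-U6-shRNA is an adeno-associated virus transfer plasmid for mammalian (neuronal) expression, built on the AAV-phsyn-FLEX-EGFP backbone. In bacteria it is maintained as a high-copy plasmid through a ColE1/pUC-type origin and selected with ampicillin via the β-lactamase gene. An f1 phage origin is also present. The payload is flanked by AAV2 inverted terminal repeats, which allow the intervening DNA to be packaged into recombinant AAV particles. One ITR is annotated in full and the other only as short fragments in the sequenced record.

Between the ITRs are two expression units. The first uses the neuron-specific human synapsin I promoter to drive a FLEX (double-inverted) cassette. An EGFP coding sequence fused at its C-terminal end to a KASH domain fragment, annotated as derived from human SYNE3, sits in reverse orientation between opposing pairs of lox2272 and loxP sites, followed by the human growth hormone polyadenylation signal. Without Cre the reading frame is antisense to the promoter and silent. Cre recombination inverts and locks the cassette, so EGFP-KASH is made only in Cre-expressing neurons. The KASH domain anchors the fluorescent protein to the outer nuclear envelope, tagging nuclei for capture or sorting.

The second unit is a human U6 RNA polymerase III promoter. According to the catalogue entry, it expresses a scramble (control) shRNA, with the hairpin region cloned through SapI sites that were destroyed in the process. The feature table, however, annotates a Staphylococcus aureus Cas9 guide RNA scaffold downstream of U6, a discrepancy the record does not explain. The associated work concerns in vivo nuclear capture and molecular profiling of dopamine neurons, which suggests this construct serves as the non-targeting control.
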