Addgene plasmid #129708: AAV-phsyn-FLEX-KASH-EGFP-U6-shRNA
Purpose: Express cre-dependent KASH-EGFP and scramble shRNA
Depositing lab: Yi Zhang. Depositing organization: Boston Children's Hospital. Publication: In vivo nuclear capture and molecular profiling identifies Gmeb1 as a transcriptional regulator essential for dopamine neuron function. Tuesta LM, Djekidel MN, Chen R, Lu F, Wang W, Sabatini BL, Zhang Y. Nat Commun. 2019 Jun 7;10(1):2508. doi: 10.1038/s41467-019-10267-0. PubMed 31175277.
Backbone
  Vector backbone: AAV-phsyn-FLEX-EGFP
  Vector type: Mammalian Expression, AAV
Growth in bacteria
  Bacterial resistance: Ampicillin, 100 μg/mL
  Growth temperature: 37°C
  Growth strain: NEB Stable
  Copy number: High Copy
Gene/Insert
  Gene/Insert name: KASH-EGFP
  gRNA/shRNA sequence: ggaagagcgagctcttct
  Promoter: U6
  Tag / fusion protein: EGFP (N terminal on insert)
  Cloning method: Restriction Enzyme; 5′ cloning site SapI (destroyed during cloning); 3′ cloning site SapI (destroyed during cloning)
  Sequencing primers: 5′ gactatcatatgcttaccgt
Terms and licenses: Academic/Nonprofit Terms; Industry Terms: Not Available to Industry
How to cite: AAV-phsyn-FLEX-KASH-EGFP-U6-shRNA was a gift from Yi Zhang (Addgene plasmid # 129708 ; http://n2t.net/addgene:129708 ; RRID:Addgene_129708)
